Addgene plasmid #62299: pENTR R4-vas2-integrase-R3
Purpose: phageC31 integrase-expressing helper plasmid for Anopheles transgenesis, vasa promoter
Depositing lab: Eric Marois. Depositing organization: CNRS UPR 9022, INSERM U1257, Réponse immunitaire chez le moustique anophèle vecteur du paludisme. Publication: Tools for Anopheles gambiae Transgenesis. Volohonsky G, Terenzi O, Soichot J, Naujoks DA, Nolan T, Windbichler N, Kapps D, Smidler AL, Vittu A, Costa G, Steinert S, Levashina EA, Blandin SA, Marois E. G3 (Bethesda). 2015 Apr 13. pii: g3.115.016808. doi: 10.1534/g3.115.016808. PubMed 25869647.
Backbone
  Vector backbone: pDONR P4r-P3r
  Backbone manufacturer: Invitrogen
  Backbone size w/o insert (bp): 2700
  Total vector size (bp): 7990
  Vector type: Insect Expression
Growth in bacteria
  Bacterial resistance: Kanamycin, 50 μg/mL
  Growth temperature: 37°C
  Growth strain: DH5alpha
  Copy number: High Copy
Gene/Insert
  Gene/Insert name: phageC31 integrase under control of vasa promoter and terminator
  Species: Streptomyces phage C31
  Insert size (bp): 5287
  Promoter: vasa
  Tag / fusion protein: SV40 NLS (N terminal on insert); HA (N terminal on insert)
  Cloning method: Unknown
  Sequencing primers: 5′ M13F; 3′ M13R
Resource information
  A portion of this plasmid was derived from a plasmid made by: integrase from K Basler laboratory vasa regulatory regions from A Crisanti laboratory
Terms and licenses: Academic/Nonprofit Terms; Industry Terms: Not Available to Industry
How to cite: pENTR R4-vas2-integrase-R3 was a gift from Eric Marois (Addgene plasmid # 62299 ; http://n2t.net/addgene:62299 ; RRID:Addgene_62299)
