[The description below was written by a language model from this plasmid's Addgene catalogue record and pLannotate feature annotations shown in this document.]
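Description:
pENTR R4-vas2-integrase-R3 is a Gateway entry clone built in the Invitrogen pDONR P4r-P3r backbone that serves as a φC31 integrase helper plasmid for Anopheles mosquito transgenesis. It is catalogued as an insect expression vector of roughly 8 kb (the deposited sequence is 7,979 nt, against 7,990 bp listed). In E. coli it is maintained at high copy through a ColE1/pUC-type origin and selected with kanamycin via the aph(3')-Ia KanR gene. The backbone also carries rrnB T1 and T2 terminators, which insulate the cloning region from read-through transcription, a T7 promoter, and small lacI and lacZα remnants that are only fragments.

The insert of about 5.3 kb sits between attR4 and attR3 sites, which would allow the cassette to be moved as the middle module in a multisite Gateway LR reaction. It consists of the Streptomyces phage φC31 integrase coding sequence placed under the vasa promoter and vasa terminator. These regulatory regions are not annotated in the feature table, but they presumably correspond to the unannotated stretches flanking the coding region. The integrase is fused at its N terminus to an SV40 nuclear localisation signal, detected as a short SV40 large T fragment, followed by an HA epitope tag, detected as a partial match to 3xHA. The NLS directs the enzyme to the nucleus and the HA tag permits detection.

Vasa is a germline-expressed gene, so this arrangement is intended to supply integrase in the germline. There the enzyme catalyses recombination between attB and attP sites, allowing site-specific insertion of a separately supplied transgene plasmid into a docking site in the mosquito genome. The helper plasmid itself provides only the enzyme.
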