Features (pLannotate 1.2.2; 12 found; start..end, strand, type, name):
    121..213     +  CDS            lacI (fragment): lac repressor; lacI; The lac repressor binds to the lac operator to inhibit transcription in E. coli. This inhibition can be relieved by adding lactose or isopropyl-β-D-thiogalactopyranoside (IPTG).
    268..295     -  terminator     rrnB T2 terminator: transcription terminator T2 from the E. coli rrnB gene
    427..470     +  terminator     rrnB T1 terminator: Escherichia coli rrnB; transcription terminator T1 from the E. coli rrnB gene
    517..553     -  CDS            lacZα (fragment): LacZα fragment of β-galactosidase; lacZ fragment
    603..727     -  protein_bind   attR4: mutant version of attR; recombination site for the Gateway® LR reaction LR Clonase™
   3072..3149    +  CDS            LT_SV40 (fragment): Experimental evidence at protein level: Swiss-Prot protein existence level 1. Isoform 17kT antigen targets host RBL2 for degradation and promotes cell proliferation. Transactivates host cyclin A promoter through its J domain. From Simian virus 40 (SV40).
   3156..3184    +  CDS            3xHA (fragment): three tandem HA epitope tags
   3214..5030    +  CDS            phage φC31 integrase (fragment): integrase from phage φC31
   6042..6165    +  protein_bind   attR3: mutant version of attR; recombination site for the Gateway® LR reaction LR Clonase™
   6221..6239    -  promoter       T7 promoter: promoter for bacteriophage T7 RNA polymerase
   6373..7182    +  CDS            KanR: aminoglycoside phosphotransferase; aph(3')-Ia; confers resistance to kanamycin in bacteria or G418 (Geneticin®) in eukaryotes
   7329..7917    +  rep_origin     ori: high-copy-number ColE1/pMB1/pBR322/pUC origin of replication
>Addgene plasmid #62299 | pENTR R4-vas2-integrase-R3 | depositor full sequence | sequence record 112607 | pENTR R4-vas2-integrase-R3 sequence 7979 bps
CTTTCCTGCGTTATCCCCTGATTCTGTGGATAACCGTATTACCGCCTTTGAGTGAGCTGATACCGCTCGC
CGCAGCCGAACGACCGAGCGCAGCGAGTCAGTGAGCGAGGAAGCGGAAGAGCGCCCAATACGCAAACCGC
CTCTCCCCGCGCGTTGGCCGATTCATTAATGCAGCTGGCACGACAGGTTTCCCGACTGGAAAGCGGGCAG
TGAGCGCAACGCAATTAATACGCGTACCGCTAGCCAGGAAGAGTTTGTAGAAACGCAAAAAGGCCATCCG
TCAGGATGGCCTTCTGCTTAGTTTGATGCCTGGCAGTTTATGGCGGGCGTCCTGCCCGCCACCCTCCGGG
CCGTTGCTTCACAACGTTCAAATCCGCTCCCGGCGGATTTGTCCTACTCAGGAGAGCGTTCACCGACAAA
CAACAGATAAAACGAAAGGCCCAGTCTTCCGACTGAGCCTTTCGTTTTATTTGATGCCTGGCAGTTCCCT
ACTCTCGCGTTAACGCTAGCATGGATGTTTTCCCAGTCACGACGTTGTAAAACGACGGCCAGTCTTAAGC
TCGGGCCCCTACAGGTCACTAATACCATCTAAGTAGTTGATTCATAGTGACTGGATATGTTGTGTTTTAC
AGTATTATGTAGTCTGTTTTTTATGCAAAATCTAATTTAATATATTGATATTTATATCATTTTACGTTTC
TCGTTCAACTTTTCTATACAAAGTTGGTACCGGGCCCCCCGCTAGCGTCGACGGTATCGATGTAGAACGC
GAGCAAATTCTTTTCCTTCCATGACAGCAGCAGCTACAGTGGGAAGCCGAACGTCAGACGTGTTTGACAT
GCCGAACTGGGCGGGAAAATTACAGCGTGCGCTTTGTTTTCAAGCAAATCACAACTCGCTGCAAACAAAA
CCGTTGAGAAATTGATTGTTTTATAATTTGTATTGTATTTTATTTGTTATAATAAACTAAAAAGACATAC
TTTTTGCATATTTTATACATAAAAACATACATGCAGCATTATAAAACACATATAAACCCTCCCTGTAGAG
TCCCGTATCGAAATCTTCCATCCTAGTTGCACAGTACGACGGACGAGTAGGCCGTGTCCGTGCAAATTCC
AGCTTTTAGCAGTCTTTTGCTCGGAGCACTCGCGGCGAGTCGGAGGTTTCTGCTGAGGTGCTTAGCGCTA
AATTAGCCAATTGCTTTTGCAAGTGAAATAACCAGCCGAATAGTACTTCAAAACTCAGGTAAGTGAACTA
GTTTTATAGAACAAATGTTTGTTTGTTAGAAGTTAGTGAAGTGTTTGTGAAAAAAATCTCTCATTTCGGC
AAAACTAACGTAACTGATTTCAAATTGAATTATTGTTTTGTGATGTTATATTATTTCATCCAGTTGATTA
GTATTTTCTTAGTTATGTTCAAAATACAGTTAAATTAAATTTCATTTCATTTACTCATAAAATAATCTCT
TGGCTTATTTAATTTTTCTCGAATTCGCTTGTATTGTTCAGTAGCACGCGCCATTCGCCCTTTGTTTCAT
TTTGTACCTGCTCCCACTAACACACTGGCAGTGCGAAACAAAAGCCTTCGCACGCGTTGCTGGTATTAGA
GTGTGTGCGTGTGTGTGTTGAGCGCTCTGTCAAAATCGGCTGTTGCCGCCGGTACCGAAATTGCCTGTTC
GCACGCTGTTCGTAAACATTCCGTGGTGTGTATCGTGTGTTGTGCATGTTGCGCGCCTCCCCCCTTTTGA
TAGCAGGCTGCCGTGGCTGCCGTGGTGTGTGGCGCAGTTGAGTTTTTGGATTAATTTTCTAAGGAAATGG
CACGAGAAGAGCGGTGGCAGTGTGTTGGTTTGCTCTGTCCCTTCCTTTCTGTGTGAAGTGTTCTTACAGC
ACAGCACGTATCCACCACCGCACACAGAGCAGGCAAGGAAGTGGAAGTGAACAAGTGTGCTGCGCATGCA
TGTGTGTGGGGGGCATTTTAGCTGAGATCGTCGTTATTTGAGAAGCGGTATAGGGGCCAGTCGGTGTCGA
CGTACGGAAGCGGTTTAGTTTTAATCCAAGCGTATCCCGTCGTGGAGTGGTTGTGTGGCTCTGTGTGCTC
TCATATCAGTTCCAGAGTGAGGTTAGTAGAATCACAGTCCTTGGCCTTTTTCGTTACAAGATATCCAGAA
GGATGGCGTTATTTCCACAGCTTACCATGGTGCTCTTGTTTGCTCGAATCAGGGGAGAAAAACAGTTTCG
TGTTTCATGAACCGCAGTTGGCACTGGAGCGGATTCAAAAGTCTTCGATATGCAATAGATAAGAGAGTCG
TTGGGGCATAGTTGGGAAGCCTTTCCGAGATGTGGAGTTTCCGAGAGGAGAAATGGTGCTTTCGTGCACG
TTCCGGGACAGCGGGCCCCGCGAAGAGCATCTCGTTGTCGTTCATCCGGCAATAATTGATGCGAAAAGCG
CGCGCGCCACTGGCTTAGCGCAGTGTACACAGTGATATTCACCTACACACACAGAGGCACACGCCTTCAC
ACGCGCGCGTGCTTCAAAGGCTACTTCGGTGGCGGTGTGTGAGGTCGCTTGCAATGGACAATGAAAATTT
CGCTGGAAAATACCATCGTCTCTTTAGGTTGCAATGGGTGCGGGTAGAGCGGTGGTCGTCGATATTGGTG
GTGTAGTGTGTGTGTGTGTGTGTGTGTGTGTGTGTGTGTGTGTGTGTGTGTGTGTGTGTGTGTGTGTGTG
TGTGTGTGTGTGTGTGTGTGTGTGTGTGTGTGCAACGGCAATTATTTTTTGTAATATTTCGACCATCTTT
CTTTCTCTCTCTCCACGTGCTGCTGCTGTTGCTGCTGCTGCTGCATTGCATGTTCCACTATTCCTCTCGG
TTTGTGCCTGCGGACGCCATTGCTAGTCGAAAGAGAGTCGCCGTTAGTCGCGCTTCGAGCAACGGACACG
TTTTTTGGTTGAAACCAACAGCTTTTTTCATCTTCGGGAGACACACAGATCTCGAATCGTACATTCCCAT
AAGGAGAATTGTCATCTTCCGGTGAATAAAGAAAGGAAACGGATCCGGAAACATGGGATCATCATCAGAC
GACGAAGCTACGGCCGATGCGCAGCATGCAGCACCACCAAAAAAAAAACGAAAAGTAGAAGACCCACGAT
TTATGTACCCATACGATGTTCCTGACTATGCGGGTATGAAAAACATCAAAAAAAACCAGGTTATGGACAC
GTACGCGGGTGCTTACGACCGTCAGTCGCGCGAGCGCGAAAATTCGAGCGCAGCAAGCCCAGCGACACAG
CGTAGCGCCAACGAAGACAAGGCGGCCGACCTTCAGCGCGAAGTCGAGCGCGACGGGGGCCGGTTCAGGT
TCGTCGGGCATTTCAGCGAAGCGCCGGGCACGTCGGCGTTCGGGACGGCGGAGCGCCCGGAGTTCGAACG
CATCCTGAACGAATGCCGCGCCGGGCGGCTCAACATGATCATTGTCTATGACGTGTCGCGCTTCTCGCGC
CTGAAGGTCATGGACGCGATTCCGATTGTCTCGGAATTGCTCGCCCTGGGCGTGACGATTGTTTCCACTC
AGGAAGGCGTCTTCCGGCAGGGAAACGTCATGGACCTGATTCACCTGATTATGCGGCTCGACGCGTCGCA
CAAAGAATCTTCGCTGAAGTCGGCGAAGATTCTCGACACGAAGAACCTTCAGCGCGAATTGGGCGGGTAC
GTCGGCGGGAAGGCGCCTTACGGCTTCGAGCTTGTTTCGGAGACGAAGGAGATCACGCGCAACGGCCGAA
TGGTCAATGTCGTCATCAACAAGCTTGCGCACTCGACCACTCCCCTTACCGGACCCTTCGAGTTCGAGCC
CGACGTAATCCGGTGGTGGTGGCGTGAGATCAAGACGCACAAACACCTTCCCTTCAAGCCGGGCAGTCAA
GCCGCCATTCACCCGGGCAGCATCACGGGGCTTTGTAAGCGCATGGACGCTGACGCCGTGCCGACCCGGG
GCGAGACGATTGGGAAGAAGACCGCTTCAAGCGCCTGGGACCCGGCAACCGTTATGCGAATCCTTCGGGA
CCCGCGTATTGCGGGCTTCGCCGCTGAGGTGATCTACAAGAAGAAGCCGGACGGCACGCCGACCACGAAG
ATTGAGGGTTACCGCATTCAGCGCGACCCGATCACGCTCCGGCCGGTCGAGCTTGATTGCGGACCGATCA
TCGAGCCCGCTGAGTGGTATGAGCTTCAGGCGTGGTTGGACGGCAGGGGGCGCGGCAAGGGGCTTTCCCG
GGGGCAAGCCATTCTGTCCGCCATGGACAAGCTGTACTGCGAGTGTGGCGCCGTCATGACTTCGAAGCGC
GGGGAAGAATCGATCAAGGACTCTTACCGCTGCCGTCGCCGGAAGGTGGTCGACCCGTCCGCACCTGGGC
AGCACGAAGGCACGTGCAACGTCAGCATGGCGGCACTCGACAAGTTCGTTGCGGAACGCATCTTCAACAA
GATCAGGCACGCCGAAGGCGACGAAGAGACGTTGGCGCTTCTGTGGGAAGCCGCCCGACGCTTCGGCAAG
CTCACTGAGGCGCCTGAGAAGAGCGGCGAACGGGCGAACCTTGTTGCGGAGCGCGCCGACGCCCTGAACG
CCCTTGAAGAGCTGTACGAAGACCGCGCGGCAGGCGCGTACGACGGACCCGTTGGCAGGAAGCACTTCCG
GAAGCAACAGGCAGCGCTGACGCTCCGGCAGCAAGGGGCGGAAGAGCGGCTTGCCGAACTTGAAGCCGCC
GAAGCCCCGAAGCTTCCCCTTGACCAATGGTTCCCCGAAGACGCCGACGCTGACCCGACCGGCCCTAAGT
CGTGGTGGGGGCGCGCGTCAGTAGACGACAAGCGCGTGTTCGTCGGGCTCTTCGTAGACAAGATCGTTGT
CACGAAGTCGACTACGGGCAGGGGGCAGGGAACGCCCATCGAGAAGCGCGCTTCGATCACGTGGGCGAAG
CCGCCGACCGACGACGACGAAGACGACGCCCAGGACGGCACGGAAGACGTAGCGGCGTAGTGTACCCCCC
TCGAGCTTGGGGTGGGGTTGTTATGTGTTGCGAACGAGAGTGGATCTCTCTCGACATTTCCTTATTTTTT
TTTTCTATTGTTAACACTTACAACGAAACTTCGGAAGAGAAGTTTCCTCATTCGAAACGAGGAGTCAAAC
TCCTTTCCTTGCTTTTGTGACATGCATGATTATTCTTTCATTTACTGACGTAACGATGTAAAACACACAG
AAGAAGCATGACACACAGCAAAGAATTGTTCGTTAATAAAACGTTGATGAAAACTTTGAAAACATAAGAA
CTTGCACTTTTATTCTATAATTCGTGAAAGCTTGCACCGATTGTCTTTCATTATTCAATGTAATGTACTG
AAAGGTGATTTTTCGCACTTGTATACTCTAGAACTGAAGTATTCTAACAATACGTCACCTTTAGGTCCAT
TCCAGGATAAAATACACAAGTGAAGGTAGTTGTACAAAGTACTTAGACTAACCCAGGTTTCAAAAAAGAT
AACGACGAATTGAGCGTAACTGCACAAAGCCCGTTCATTGTCAACATATCGTTCAGGGGTCTTCAAACTT
TATTATCAGCCCGCGGGCCGCTTAGAGCACCATCTTGATGTATCCTTTATCTAGTGGCTTATCGTTTATG
TCTCGTTTGGCTAAGAAAATACTAATAACATATTCAATTTACGGAGCGGTACCATGGTACAAACGTCATA
CTGCTAGACTTGACAACATGCCCATCGAGGGTTCTTACCTCAAATGGACCGATCCCTTGTAACTGGCGGC
GTAAACTCAGTAAATTCCAAAAGCCAGTATAGGCCACCATGACCGTCTAACTATTCCAAAAAGGAGAATA
TTTGAAATTTCTATATCTATAGTATTATTACTATATCTATATGTTTCTTTAGTACAATATTAGAGCTTGA
TTATTTTCCTGAAAATTGTAAAATATGCATGTTAGATGGTTGATACATCGTTTTAAAAAAAACTGCTGTT
AATGGCCACATTTTCTCGAGACAACTTTGTATAATAAAGTTGAACGAGAAACGTAAAATGATATAAATAT
CAATATATTAAATTAGATTTTGCATAAAAAACAGACTACATAATACTGTAAAACACAACATATCCAGTCA
CTATGAATCAACTACTTAGATGGTATTAGTGACCTGTACTGCAGGGCGGCCGCGATATCCCCTATAGTGA
GTCGTATTACATGGTCATAGCTGTTTCCTGGCAGCTCTGGCCCGTGTCTCAAAATCTCTGATGTTACATT
GCACAAGATAAAAATATATCATCATGAACAATAAAACTGTCTGCTTACATAAACAGTAATACAAGGGGTG
TTATGAGCCATATTCAACGGGAAACGTCGAGGCCGCGATTAAATTCCAACATGGATGCTGATTTATATGG
GTATAAATGGGCTCGCGATAATGTCGGGCAATCAGGTGCGACAATCTATCGCTTGTATGGGAAGCCCGAT
GCGCCAGAGTTGTTTCTGAAACATGGCAAAGGTAGCGTTGCCAATGATGTTACAGATGAGATGGTCAGAC
TAAACTGGCTGACGGAATTTATGCCTCTTCCGACCATCAAGCATTTTATCCGTACTCCTGATGATGCATG
GTTACTCACCACTGCGATCCCCGGAAAAACAGCATTCCAGGTATTAGAAGAATATCCTGATTCAGGTGAA
AATATTGTTGATGCGCTGGCAGTGTTCCTGCGCCGGTTGCATTCGATTCCTGTTTGTAATTGTCCTTTTA
ACAGCGATCGCGTATTTCGTCTCGCTCAGGCGCAATCACGAATGAATAACGGTTTGGTTGATGCGAGTGA
TTTTGATGACGAGCGTAATGGCTGGCCTGTTGAACAAGTCTGGAAAGAAATGCATAAACTTTTGCCATTC
TCACCGGATTCAGTCGTCACTCATGGTGATTTCTCACTTGATAACCTTATTTTTGACGAGGGGAAATTAA
TAGGTTGTATTGATGTTGGACGAGTCGGAATCGCAGACCGATACCAGGATCTTGCCATCCTATGGAACTG
CCTCGGTGAGTTTTCTCCTTCATTACAGAAACGGCTTTTTCAAAAATATGGTATTGATAATCCTGATATG
AATAAATTGCAGTTTCATTTGATGCTCGATGAGTTTTTCTAATCAGAATTGGTTAATTGGTTGTAACACT
GGCAGAGCATTACGCTGACTTGACGGGACGGCGCAAGCTCATGACCAAAATCCCTTAACGTGAGTTACGC
GTCGTTCCACTGAGCGTCAGACCCCGTAGAAAAGATCAAAGGATCTTCTTGAGATCCTTTTTTTCTGCGC
GTAATCTGCTGCTTGCAAACAAAAAAACCACCGCTACCAGCGGTGGTTTGTTTGCCGGATCAAGAGCTAC
CAACTCTTTTTCCGAAGGTAACTGGCTTCAGCAGAGCGCAGATACCAAATACTGTTCTTCTAGTGTAGCC
GTAGTTAGGCCACCACTTCAAGAACTCTGTAGCACCGCCTACATACCTCGCTCTGCTAATCCTGTTACCA
GTGGCTGCTGCCAGTGGCGATAAGTCGTGTCTTACCGGGTTGGACTCAAGACGATAGTTACCGGATAAGG
CGCAGCGGTCGGGCTGAACGGGGGGTTCGTGCACACAGCCCAGCTTGGAGCGAACGACCTACACCGAACT
GAGATACCTACAGCGTGAGCTATGAGAAAGCGCCACGCTTCCCGAAGGGAGAAAGGCGGACAGGTATCCG
GTAAGCGGCAGGGTCGGAACAGGAGAGCGCACGAGGGAGCTTCCAGGGGGAAACGCCTGGTATCTTTATA
GTCCTGTCGGGTTTCGCCACCTCTGACTTGAGCGTCGATTTTTGTGATGCTCGTCAGGGGGGCGGAGCCT
ATGGAAAAACGCCAGCAACGCGGCCTTTTTACGGTTCCTGGCCTTTTGCTGGCCTTTTGCTCACATGTT
