>Addgene plasmid #62299 | pENTR R4-vas2-integrase-R3 | addgene partial sequence | sequence record 104447 | pCR8_F1 5'-ttgatgcctggcagttccct-3'
GCATGGATGTTTTCCCAGTCACGACGTTGTAAAACGACGGCCAGTCTTAAGCTCGGGCCCCTACAGGTCA
CTAATACCATCTAAGTAGTTGATTCATAGTGACTGGATATGTTGTGTTTTACAGTATTATGTAGTCTGTT
TTTTATGCAAAATCTAATTTAATATATTGATATTTATATCATTTTACGTTTCTCGTTCAACTTTTCTATA
CAAAGTTGGTACCGGGCCCCCCGCTAGCGTCGACGGTATCGATGTAGAACGCGAGCAAATTCTTTTCCTT
CCATGACAGCAGCAGCTACAGTGGGAAGCCGAACGTCAGACGTGTTTGACATGCCGAACTGGGCGGGAAA
ATTACAGCGTGCGCTTTGTTTTCAAGCAAATCACAACTCGCTGCAAACAAAACCGTTGAGAAATTGATTG
TTTTATAATTTGTATTGTATTTTATTTGTTATAATAAACTAAAAAGACATACTTTTTGCATATTTTATAC
ATAAAAACATACATGCAGCATTATAAAACACATATAAACCCTCCCTGTAGAGTCCCGTATCGAAATCTTC
CATCCTAGTTGCACAGTACGACGGACGAGTAGGCCGTGTCCGTGCAAATTCCAGCTTTTAGCAGTCTTTT
GCTCGGAGCACTCGCGGCGAGTCGGAGGTTTCTGCTGAGGTGCTTAGCGCTAAATTAGCCAATTGCTTTT
GCAAGTGAAATAACCAGCCGAATAGTACTTCAAAACTCAGGTAAGTGAACTAGTTTTATAGAACAAATGT
TTGTTTGTTAGAAGTTAGTGAAGTGTTTGTGAAAAAAATCTCTCATTTCGGCAAAACTAACGTAACTGAT
TTCAAATTGAATTATTGTTTTGTGATGTTATATTATTTCATCCAGTTGATTAGTATTTTCTTAGTTATGT
TCAAAATACAGTTAAATTAAATTTCATTTCATTTACTCATAAAATAATCTCTTGGCTTATTTAATTTTTC
TCGAATTCGCTTGTATTGTTCAGTAGCACGCGCCATTCGCCCTTTGTTTCATTTTGTACCTGCTCCCACT
AACACACTGGCAGTGCGAAACAAAA
