>Addgene plasmid #62299 | pENTR R4-vas2-integrase-R3 | addgene partial sequence | sequence record 104456 | pENTR1A-3 5'-GTAACATCAGAGATTTTGAGACAC-3'
AGCTGCCAGGAAACAGCTATGACCATGTAATACGACTCACTATAGGGGATATCGCGGCCGCCCTGCAGTA
CAGGTCACTAATACCATCTAAGTAGTTGATTCATAGTGACTGGATATGTTGTGTTTTACAGTATTATGTA
GTCTGTTTTTTATGCAAAATCTAATTTAATATATTGATATTTATATCATTTTACGTTTCTCGTTCAACTT
TATTATACAAAGTTGTCTCGAGAAAATGTGGCCATTAACAGCAGTTTTTTTTAAAACGATGTATCAACCA
TCTAACATGCATATTTTACAATTTTCAGGAAAATAATCAAGCTCTAATATTGTACTAAAGAAACATATAG
ATATAGTAATAATACTATAGATATAGAAATTTCAAATATTCTCCTTTTTGGAATAGTTAGACGGTCATGG
TGGCCTATACTGGCTTTTGGAATTTACTGAGTTTACGCCGCCAGTTACAAGGGATCGGTCCATTTGAGGT
AAGAACCCTCGATGGGCATGTTGTCAAGTCTAGCAGTATGACGTTTGTACCATGGTACCGCTCCGTAAAT
TGAATATGTTATTAGTATTTTCTTAGCCAAACGAGACATAAACGATAAGCCACTAGATAAAGGATACATC
AAGATGGTGCTCTAAGCGGCCCGCGGGCTGATAATAAAGTTTGAAGACCCCTGAACGATATGTTGACAAT
GAACGGGCTTTGTGCAGTTACGCTCAATTCGTCGTTATCTTTTTTGAAACCTGGGTTAGTCTAAGTACTT
TGTACAACTACCTTCACTTGTGTATTTTATCCTGGAATGGACCTAAAGGTGACGTATTGTTAGAATACTT
CAGTTCTAGAGTATACAAGTGCGAAAAATCACCTTTCAGTACATTACATTGAATAATGAAAGACAATCGG
TGCAAGCTTTCACGAATTATAGAATAAAAGTGCAAGTTCTTATGTTTTCAAAGTTTTCATCAACGTTTTA
TTAACGAACAATTCTTTGCTGTGTGTCATGCTTCTTCTGTGTGTTTTACATCGTTAC
