>Addgene plasmid #62299 | pENTR R4-vas2-integrase-R3 | addgene partial sequence | sequence record 104462 | Vasapro-F 5'-acgccattgctagtcgaaag-3'
TTCGAGCAACGGACACGTTTTTTGGTTGAAACCAACAGCTTTTTTCATCTTCGGGAGACACACAGATCTC
GAATCGTACATTCCCATAAGGAGAATTGTCATCTTCCGGTGAATAAAGAAAGGAAACGGATCCGGAAACA
TGGGATCATCATCAGACGACGAAGCTACGGCCGATGCGCAGCATGCAGCACCACCAAAAAAAAAACGAAA
AGTAGAAGACCCACGATTTATGTACCCATACGATGTTCCTGACTATGCGGGTATGAAAAACATCAAAAAA
AACCAGGTTATGGACACGTACGCGGGTGCTTACGACCGTCAGTCGCGCGAGCGCGAAAATTCGAGCGCAG
CAAGCCCAGCGACACAGCGTAGCGCCAACGAAGACAAGGCGGCCGACCTTCAGCGCGAAGTCGAGCGCGA
CGGGGGCCGGTTCAGGTTCGTCGGGCATTTCAGCGAAGCGCCGGGCACGTCGGCGTTCGGGACGGCGGAG
CGCCCGGAGTTCGAACGCATCCTGAACGAATGCCGCGCCGGGCGGCTCAACATGATCATTGTCTATGACG
TGTCGCGCTTCTCGCGCCTGAAGGTCATGGACGCGATTCCGATTGTCTCGGAATTGCTCGCCCTGGGCGT
GACGATTGTTTCCACTCAGGAAGGCGTCTTCCGGCAGGGAAACGTCATGGACCTGATTCACCTGATTATG
CGGCTCGACGCGTCGCACAAAGAATCTTCGCTGAAGTCGGCGAAGATTCTCGACACGAAGAACCTTCAGC
GCGAATTGGGCGGGTACGTCGGCGGGAAGGCGCCTTACGGCTTCGAGCTTGTTTCGGAGACGAAGGAGAT
CACGCGCAACGGCCGAATGGTCAATGTCGTCATCAACAAGCTTGCGCACTCGACCACTCCCCTTACCGGA
CCCTTCGAGTTCGAGCCCGACGTAATCCGGTGGTGGTGGCGTGAGATCAAGACGCACAAACACCTTCCCT
TCAAGCCGGGCAGTCAAGCCGCCATTCACCCGGGCAGCATCACGGGGCTTTGTAAGCGCATGGACGCTGA
CGCCGTGCCGACC
